Addgene plasmid #160017: pI2-MTU-DO-LEU
Purpose: (Empty Backbone) Integrative vector for K. marxianus, targeting integration site I2 described in (Rajkumar et al.,2019). Leucine selection.
Depositing lab: John Morrissey. Depositing organization: University College Cork. Publication: Rational engineering of Kluyveromyces marxianus to create a chassis for the production of aromatic products. Rajkumar AS, Morrissey JP. Microb Cell Fact. 2020 Nov 11;19(1):207. doi: 10.1186/s12934-020-01461-7. PubMed 33176787.
Backbone
  Vector backbone: Constructed from MoClo Yeast Toolkit (Kit # 1000000061) and own yeast homology arms (Addgene plasmids 125031 and 125064)
  Backbone manufacturer: Partially Addgene
  Backbone size (bp): 5952
  Vector type: Yeast Expression ; Kluyveromyces marxianus
  Promoter: n/a
  Selectable markers: LEU2
Growth in bacteria
  Bacterial resistance: Kanamycin, 50 μg/mL
  Growth temperature: 37°C
  Growth strain: DH5alpha
  Copy number: High Copy
Gene/Insert
  Sequencing primers: 5′ tttgctggccttttgctc; 3′ agaatagtctaaagagaagggtc
Terms and licenses: Academic/Nonprofit Terms; Industry Terms: Not Available to Industry
How to cite: pI2-MTU-DO-LEU was a gift from John Morrissey (Addgene plasmid # 160017 ; http://n2t.net/addgene:160017 ; RRID:Addgene_160017)
