[The description below was written by a language model from this plasmid's Addgene catalogue record and pLannotate feature annotations shown in this document.]
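Description:
pI2-MTU-DO-LEU is an empty integrative backbone for the yeast Kluyveromyces marxianus, assembled from MoClo Yeast Toolkit parts combined with the depositing lab's own K. marxianus homology arms. It is designed to place assembled expression cassettes into the chromosomal locus designated integration site I2 rather than to replicate in yeast, and no yeast origin of replication is annotated. In E. coli it is maintained as a high-copy plasmid through a ColE1/pUC-type origin and selected with kanamycin via the aph(3')-Ia KanR gene. In yeast, integrants are selected by leucine prototrophy using the S. cerevisiae LEU2 gene driven by its native LEU2 promoter, which requires a leucine-auxotrophic recipient strain.

In place of an insert, the vector carries a superfolder GFP coding sequence followed by the bacterial rrnB T1 and T7Te terminators. In Yeast Toolkit-style vectors, this arrangement normally serves as a bacterial dropout marker: Golden Gate assembly replaces the GFP cassette with the desired transcription units, so correct clones appear as non-fluorescent colonies. The "MTU-DO" in the name probably refers to a multi-transcription-unit dropout, but the record does not define it. No promoter for the payload is listed, as expected for an empty backbone.

The I2 homology arms are not annotated in the feature table, probably because they are K. marxianus genomic sequences that the annotation tool does not recognise; a short fragment matching an S. cerevisiae protein is also flagged. The sequenced record is 6,972 nt, larger than the 5,952 bp listed for the backbone, and the record does not explain the difference. The associated work used such vectors to engineer K. marxianus as a chassis for producing aromatic compounds.
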