Features (pLannotate 1.2.2; 8 found; start..end, strand, type, name):
   1216..1929    +  CDS            superfolder GFP: GFP variant that folds robustly even when fused to poorly folded proteins (Pédelacq et al., 2006)
   1941..2012    +  terminator     rrnB T1 terminator: transcription terminator T1 from the E. coli rrnB gene
   2028..2055    +  terminator     T7Te terminator: phage T7 early transcription terminator
   2290..2367    +  CDS            YO192_YEAST (fragment): Experimental evidence at protein level: Swiss-Prot protein existence level 1. From Saccharomyces cerevisiae (strain ATCC 204508 / S288c) (Baker's yeast).
   2507..2914    +  promoter       LEU2 promoter: S. cerevisiae LEU2
   2915..4006    +  CDS            LEU2: LEU3_YEAST - Experimental evidence at protein level: Swiss-Prot protein existence level 1. Catalyzes the oxidation of 3-carboxy-2-hydroxy-4- methylpentanoate (3-isopropylmalate) to 3-carboxy-4-methyl-2- oxopentanoate. The product decarboxylates to 4-methyl-2 oxopentanoate. From Saccharomyces cerevisiae (strain ATCC 204508 / S288c) (Baker's yeast).
   5234..6049    -  CDS            KanR: aminoglycoside phosphotransferase; aph(3')-Ia; confers resistance to kanamycin in bacteria or G418 (Geneticin®) in eukaryotes
   6274..6862    +  rep_origin     ori: high-copy-number ColE1/pMB1/pBR322/pUC origin of replication
>Addgene plasmid #160017 | pI2-MTU-DO-LEU | addgene full sequence | sequence record 317861 | Addgene NGS Result
TTTCAGGCGCGCCACCGAATATTAAATAATCTTTTTTTATTTCTTATGTACGCCTGCTTTGTATGATACA
AAATCATCGTATCGTATTCGGCTTCATGTTATCCGTCGAATTTAGATTACCTTGGCTAAGGGGCCAAGGT
GGATGATTCGTATGAGTATCACAATTTACAAATTACAAGTTTTGCAAAGAGTATGTAAACTGTAAAAAAG
AAAACATTGACAAATATACCTGAAAAGAGTCCATTTTCTACATTTGAGAAAAAAAGGAATAAAGTGATTC
TCCTCATCGCTCATAAAAAAATACTATTCATGAGCAAAATTGAGAAAAATGGCAATCACATTCAATACTA
GTTAGATAGCCATATCTAAACTGCTGTACGTGGTTTAATACTAGCACCAACATCATTTGAATAATGGCGA
AGAAACCAATTTCGAAACATTCCCGTGCGGCAAGAAGATCAGAAGCAGCCGAACCGGAGGCTAAGGCTTT
AGAGACTTTACCCAGAGCTGAAAAGACAGATTTTGCAGCAACATTAATCAGAACTGCTAACAAAAACGAA
GCTTTGCTCGAAGCGAAGATCCAAAAGCGTGGACAAAAAAATAAGAAGAAAAACGCGGGAAGAGTGAGTA
AGCAACTTATAGATGACAGTTCTTTAACAAGTAGGAAAGCTATTCGTGCCTTAAATATTACCAGTAGGCT
CGATGGTAAGAGGGAGAAAGCCATTCATAGAGCTAAATATGTGCAGTCAGCTCGTAAAGCTGGATGGGAT
ACTACAAACCAAAGCATTAGGAAAGAATTATCGACACTACAAAACGCAGCAAATACGGTCAGCGATTCCG
TTAACAAAAGCACGGACAAGGAAGGGTCTGCGAATACTGAAGATGCGATGATAGAAGACGATCAAGATCA
CATTGAAATTTACGACAGTGCTAAAAGCCAGAAGGTACAAGAAAAAGCAGTATCAACCACTTTTACGGCA
TCAAACGTATTTACGTCATTAGAGGATGAGATGAATTCGCATCTAGACTGATGAGACGAACGTGAGACCG
AAAGTGAAACGTGATTTCATGCGTCATTTTGAACATTTTGTAAATCTTATTTAATAATGTGTGCGGCAAT
TCACATTTAATTTATGAATGTTTTCTTAACATCGCGGCAACTCAAGAAACGGCAGGTTCGGATCTTAGCT
ACTAGAGAAAGAGGAGAAATACTAGATGCGTAAAGGCGAAGAGCTGTTCACTGGTGTCGTCCCTATTCTG
GTGGAACTGGATGGTGATGTCAACGGTCATAAGTTTTCCGTGCGTGGCGAGGGTGAAGGTGACGCAACTA
ATGGTAAACTGACGCTGAAGTTCATCTGTACTACTGGTAAACTGCCGGTTCCTTGGCCGACTCTGGTAAC
GACGCTGACTTATGGTGTTCAGTGCTTTGCTCGTTATCCGGACCATATGAAGCAGCATGACTTCTTCAAG
TCCGCCATGCCGGAAGGCTATGTGCAGGAACGCACGATTTCCTTTAAGGATGACGGCACGTACAAAACGC
GTGCGGAAGTGAAATTTGAAGGCGATACCCTGGTAAACCGCATTGAGCTGAAAGGCATTGACTTTAAAGA
GGACGGCAATATCCTGGGCCATAAGCTGGAATACAATTTTAACAGCCACAATGTTTACATCACCGCCGAT
AAACAAAAAAATGGCATTAAAGCGAATTTTAAAATTCGCCACAACGTGGAGGATGGCAGCGTGCAGCTGG
CTGATCACTACCAGCAAAACACTCCAATCGGTGATGGTCCTGTTCTGCTGCCAGACAATCACTATCTGAG
CACGCAAAGCGTTCTGTCTAAAGATCCGAACGAGAAACGCGATCATATGGTTCTGCTGGAGTTCGTAACC
GCAGCGGGCATCACGCATGGTATGGATGAACTGTACAAATGACCAGGCATCAAATAAAACGAAAGGCTCA
GTCGAAAGACTGGGCCTTTCGTTTTATCTGTTGTTTGTCGGTGAACGCTCTCTACTAGAGTCACACTGGC
TCACCTTCGGGTGGGCCTTTCTGCGTTTATAGGTCTCAGCTGGAAATCTGCTCGTCAGTGGTGCTCACAC
TGACGAATCATGTACAGATCATACCGATGACTGCCTGGCGACTCACAACTAAGCAAGACAGCCGGAACCA
GCGCCGGCGAACACCACTGCATATATGGCATATCACAACAGTCCACGTCTCAAGCAGTTACAGAGATGTT
ACGAACCACTAGTGCACTGCAGTACATCGAGGAGAACTTCTAGTATATCTACATACCTAATATTATTGCC
TTATTAAAAATGGAATCCCAACAATTACATCAAAATCCACATTCTCTTCAAAATCAATTGTCCTGTACTT
CCTTGTTCATGTGTGTTCAAAAACGTTATATTTATAGGATAATTATACTCTATTTCTCAACAAGTAATTG
GTTGTTTGGCCGAGCGGTCTAAGGCGCCTGATTCAAGAAATATCTTGACCGCAGTTAACTGTGGGAATAC
TCAGGTATCGTAAGATGCAAGAGTTCGAATCTCTTAGCAACCATTATTTTTTTCCTCAACATAACGAGAA
CACACAGGGGCGCTATCGCACAGAATCAAATTCGATGACTGGAAATTTTTTGTTAATTTCAGAGGTCGCC
TGACGCATATACCTTTTTCAACTGAAAAATTGGGAGAAAAAGGAAAGGTGAGAGCGCCGGAACCGGCTTT
TCATATAGAATAGAGAAGCGTTCATGACTAAATGCTTGCATCACAATACTTGAAGTTGACAATATTATTT
AAGGACCTATTGTTTTTTCCAATAGGTGGTTAGCAATCGTCTTACTTTCTAACTTTTCTTACCTTTTACA
TTTCAGCAATATATATATATATATTTCAAGGATATACCATTCTAATGTCTGCCCCTAAGAAGATCGTCGT
TTTGCCAGGTGACCACGTTGGTCAAGAAATCACAGCCGAAGCCATTAAGGTTCTTAAAGCTATTTCTGAT
GTTCGTTCCAATGTCAAGTTCGATTTCGAAAATCATTTAATTGGTGGTGCTGCTATCGATGCTACAGGTG
TTCCACTTCCAGATGAGGCGCTGGAAGCCTCCAAGAAGGCTGATGCCGTTTTGTTAGGTGCTGTGGGTGG
TCCTAAATGGGGAACCGGTAGTGTTAGACCTGAACAAGGTTTACTAAAAATCCGTAAAGAACTTCAATTG
TACGCCAACTTAAGACCATGTAACTTTGCATCCGACTCTCTTTTAGACTTATCTCCAATCAAGCCACAAT
TTGCTAAAGGTACTGACTTCGTTGTTGTCAGAGAATTAGTGGGAGGTATTTACTTTGGTAAGAGAAAGGA
GGACGATGGTGATGGTGTCGCTTGGGATAGTGAACAATACACCGTTCCAGAAGTGCAAAGAATCACAAGA
ATGGCCGCTTTCATGGCCCTACAACATGAGCCACCATTGCCTATTTGGTCCTTGGATAAAGCTAATGTTT
TGGCCTCTTCAAGATTATGGAGAAAAACTGTGGAGGAAACCATCAAGAACGAATTTCCTACATTGAAGGT
TCAACATCAATTGATTGATTCTGCCGCCATGATCCTAGTTAAGAACCCAACCCACCTAAATGGTATTATA
ATCACCAGCAACATGTTTGGTGATATCATCTCCGATGAAGCCTCCGTTATCCCAGGTTCCTTGGGTTTGT
TGCCATCTGCGTCCTTGGCCTCTTTGCCAGACAAGAACACCGCATTTGGTTTGTACGAACCATGCCACGG
TTCTGCTCCAGATTTGCCAAAGAATAAGGTCAACCCTATCGCCACTATCTTGTCTGCTGCAATGATGTTG
AAATTGTCATTGAACTTGCCTGAAGAAGGTAAGGCCATTGAAGATGCAGTTAAAAAGGTTTTGGATGCAG
GTATCAGAACTGGTGATTTAGGTGGTTCCAACAGTACCACCGAAGTCGGTGATGCTGTCGCCGAAGAAGT
TAAGAAAATCCTTGCTTAACCTGGAGGACCCTTCTCTTTAGACTATTCTACTCTTATGCACGTAAAAAAT
TCTAGGAAATATGTATTAACTAGGAGTAAAATAACCGGCTAGTGGCATTCATATAGCCGTCTGTTTACAT
CTACATCACACATTTCGAGTGTATATCTCGCAACGTTGGCGTTAAATAGGCAGGAGTTGAAGCATAGAAG
AAATGTTTAACCAAAAACTATCCTTTTTATTTATTTTGAATTTTCTCTCTCATATTTTTGTAAAACGATA
CTTTAACCACACTCAAGCTTTTGCTTGCTACTCAAATACCTGAAATCTTTATAGACAATTTTCCTTCTTA
TTCGTAATAATAAAACTATATTGTTCTCTTCCTGTTTTTTTTTTTAAAAAAAAAAACTGTCAAAATCTCC
CCCACAGAAAAATAAAAACAAATTATACTTTTGGGAGTAAACCATGAACTTAAAACAACAGTTCATATTC
TTAAGTAGTGCCACTATAGTTAACCAGAGACAATTTAACTCCTAAATCTTCATACTGAAGATTGACATAA
ACTAAATAATGACTACACTGTTACTTTTGAGTCAGTTGGGTCTTTTGGCATTCGCCAATGCTATTAACCC
TATGGTAAAGGGCGAATATAGAATTGAACATCCTAAGATAGGAGACTTGTCAGAAATTGAATCTGCTATC
TCTCCCAAATCTTTCTATGAATCATTTCAATATGGTTCCGAAGCGGAGTTCCGTAAGAATTGGGTTTCTT
CTGATCTAACAATGGAACATGTAGACGAAACATCTTCGAAGGCGTTCCCTGGCACATGGAAGTTGCAGTC
ACCATTTTTGGTCCCAGGATTCAGTGATGATCTATCTTTAGTTTTGGGTAGCGAACAAACTAGAGCTGCT
ATTGCCCATAGGTTAAAATACGATCTATCGATCAAGGATAATGAGAAACTAGTGGTGCAATATGAAGTTA
AACTTCAAAAAATGCTTGAATGTGGCGGTGCATATATCAAATTGTTGAAAACCTCCGCAACTGATCTTTC
TCAGTACGACCACTCGTCAGATGACTATGCTGTCATCTTTGGCCCAGACTTTTGCCAAGGTTATGTGGAC
GAAATTCATTTGGTTTTGAAGCGCGAGAATCCTTTTTCTGGAAAATCTGAAGACAAATTCTTATTAAATG
CCGGCGCGCCTCAGCCGAGCGGCCGCGTGTTACAACCAATTAACCAATTCTGATTAGAAAAACTCATCGA
GCATCAAATGAAACTGCAATTTATTCATATCAGGATTATCAATACCATATTTTTGAAAAAGCCGTTTCTG
TAATGAAGGAGAAAACTCACCGAGGCAGTTCCATAGGATGGCAAGATCCTGGTATCGGTCTGCGATTCCG
ACTCGTCCAACATCAATACAACCTATTAATTTCCCCTCGTCAAAAATAAGGTTATCAAGTGAGAAATCAC
CATGAGTGACGACTGAATCCGGTGAGAATGGCAAAAGCTTATGCATTTCTTTCCAGACTTGTTCAACAGG
CCAGCCATTACGCTCGTCATCAAAATCACTCGCATCAACCAAACCGTTATTCATTCGTGATTGCGCCTGA
GCGAGGCGAAATACGCGATCGCTGTTAAAAGGACAATTACAAACAGGAATCGAATGCAACCGGCGCAGGA
ACACTGCCAGCGCATCAACAATATTTTCACCTGAATCAGGATATTCTTCTAATACCTGGAATGCTGTTTT
CCCGGGGATCGCAGTGGTGAGTAACCATGCATCATCAGGAGTACGGATAAAATGCTTGATGGTCGGAAGA
GGCATAAATTCCGTCAGCCAGTTTAGTCTGACCATCTCATCTGTAACATCATTGGCAACGCTACCTTTGC
CATGTTTCAGAAACAACTCTGGCGCATCGGGCTTCCCATACAATCGATAGATTGTCGCACCTGATTGCCC
GACATTATCGCGAGCCCATTTATACCCATATAAATCAGCATCCATGTTGGAATTTAATCGCGGCCTGGAG
CAAGACGTTTCCCGTTGAATATGGCTCATAACACCCCTTGTATTACTGTTTATGTAAGCAGACAGTTTTA
TTGTTCATGATGATATATTTTTATCTTGTGCAATGTAACATCAGAGATTTTGAGACACAACGTGGCTTTG
TTGAATAAATCGAACTTTTGCTGAGTTGAAGGATCAGTCATGACCAAAATCCCTTAACGTGAGTTTTCGT
TCCACTGAGCGTCAGACCCCGTAGAAAAGATCAAAGGATCTTCTTGAGATCCTTTTTTTCTGCGCGTAAT
CTGCTGCTTGCAAACAAAAAAACCACCGCTACCAGCGGTGGTTTGTTTGCCGGATCAAGAGCTACCAACT
CTTTTTCCGAAGGTAACTGGCTTCAGCAGAGCGCAGATACCAAATACTGTTCTTCTAGTGTAGCCGTAGT
TAGGCCACCACTTCAAGAACTCTGTAGCACCGCCTACATACCTCGCTCTGCTAATCCTGTTACCAGTGGC
TGCTGCCAGTGGCGATAAGTCGTGTCTTACCGGGTTGGACTCAAGACGATAGTTACCGGATAAGGCGCAG
CGGTCGGGCTGAACGGGGGGTTCGTGCACACAGCCCAGCTTGGAGCGAACGACCTACACCGAACTGAGAT
ACCTACAGCGTGAGCTATGAGAAAGCGCCACGCTTCCCGAAGGGAGAAAGGCGGACAGGTATCCGGTAAG
CGGCAGGGTCGGAACAGGAGAGCGCACGAGGGAGCTTCCAGGGGGAAACGCCTGGTATCTTTATAGTCCT
GTCGGGTTTCGCCACCTCTGACTTGAGCGTCGATTTTTGTGATGCTCGTCAGGGGGGCGGAGCCTATGGA
AAAACGCCAGCAACGCGGCCTTTTTACGGTTCCTGGCCTTTTGCTGGCCTTTTGCTCACATGTTCTTTCC
TGCGTTATCCCCTGATTCTGTGGATAACCGTGCGGCCGCCCC
